Addgene plasmid #225525: pHM093
Purpose: Encodes rtTA under IBRE4 promoter, and constitutive BFP
Depositing lab: Jared Toettcher. Publication: Recording morphogen signals reveals mechanisms underlying gastruloid symmetry breaking. McNamara HM, Solley SC, Adamson B, Chan MM, Toettcher JE. Nat Cell Biol. 2024 Oct 2. doi: 10.1038/s41556-024-01521-9. PubMed 39358450.
Backbone
  Vector backbone: piggyBac
  Vector type: Mammalian Expression
Growth in bacteria
  Bacterial resistance: Ampicillin, 100 μg/mL
  Growth temperature: 37°C
  Growth strain: DH5alpha
  Copy number: Unknown
Gene/Insert 1
  Gene/Insert name: rtTA
Gene/Insert 2
  Gene/Insert name: BFP
Terms and licenses: Academic/Nonprofit Terms; Industry Terms: Not Available to Industry
Depositor comments: Please visit https://doi.org/10.1101/2023.06.02.543474 for bioRxiv preprint.
How to cite: pHM093 was a gift from Jared Toettcher (Addgene plasmid # 225525 ; http://n2t.net/addgene:225525 ; RRID:Addgene_225525)
