[The description below was written by a language model from this plasmid's Addgene catalogue record and pLannotate feature annotations shown in this document.]
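Description:
pHM093 is a mammalian expression plasmid built on a piggyBac transposon backbone, intended for stable genomic integration of its cargo when supplied together with piggyBac transposase. The transposon terminal repeats themselves were not called by the automated annotation. In bacteria it is maintained through a high-copy ColE1/pUC-type origin and selected with ampicillin via the β-lactamase gene. Remnants of lac regulatory elements and pBR322-derived bom/rop fragments are cloning-vector leftovers.

The payload comprises two expression units. The first is a signal-responsive cassette. A synthetic poly(A) signal and a transcriptional pause site sit upstream to insulate it from read-through transcription. They are followed by a region of several hundred bases that is unannotated and presumably holds the IBRE4 response element named in the catalogue entry, then a minimal TATA-box promoter (minP) with low basal activity. This drives rtTA, the reverse tetracycline transactivator, which the annotation detects through its TetR-derived DNA-binding portion. The short downstream match to a "d2EYFP fragment" most likely reflects the mouse ornithine decarboxylase PEST degron, suggesting a destabilised rtTA, although the record does not say this explicitly. The second unit is an SV40 enhancer/early promoter driving TagBFP, a constitutive blue fluorescent marker for identifying cells that carry the construct. No mammalian drug-selection marker is annotated.

Because rtTA activates tetracycline-responsive promoters only when doxycycline is present, placing it under a pathway-responsive promoter allows downstream outputs to depend on both signalling activity and drug addition. This is consistent with the associated work on recording morphogen signals in gastruloids. The record does not spell out which pathway IBRE4 reports on.
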