Features (pLannotate 1.2.2; 19 found; start..end, strand, type, name):
    368..416     +  polyA_signal   poly(A) signal: synthetic polyadenylation signal
    430..521     +  misc_feature   pause site: RNA polymerase II transcriptional pause signal from the human α2 globin gene
   1095..1126    +  promoter       minP: minimal TATA-box promoter with low basal activity
   1188..1805    +  CDS            tetR: TETR2_ECOLX - Experimental evidence at protein level: Swiss-Prot protein existence level 1. TetR is the repressor of the tetracycline resistance element; its N-terminal region forms a helix-turn-helix structure and binds DNA. Binding of tetracycline to TetR reduces the repressor affinity for the tetracycline resistance gene (tetA) promoter operator sites. From Escherichia coli.
   1932..2058    +  CDS            d2EYFP (fragment): EYFP destabilized by residues 422-461 of mouse ornithine decarboxylase, giving an in vivo half-life of ~2 hours mammalian codon-optimized
   2104..2225    -  polyA_signal   SV40 poly(A) signal: SV40 polyadenylation signal
   2248..2316    -  CDS            large T antigen (fragment): large T antigen from SV40 (simian virus 40)
   2391..2411    +  LTR            3' LTR (ΔU3) (fragment): self-inactivating 3' long terminal repeat (LTR) from HIV-1
   2427..2756    +  promoter       SV40 promoter: SV40 enhancer and early promoter
   2766..3464    +  CDS            TagBFP: TagBFP is a basic (constitutively fluorescent) blue fluorescent protein published in 2008, derived from Entacmaea quadricolor. It is reported to be a very rapidly-maturing monomer with very low acid sensitivity.
   3849..3948    -  misc_feature   bom (fragment): basis of mobility region from pBR322
   4050..4085    -  CDS            rop (fragment): Rop protein, which maintains plasmids at low copy number; rop
   4180..4284    +  promoter       AmpR promoter: bla
   4285..5145    +  CDS            AmpR: β-lactamase; bla; confers resistance to ampicillin, carbenicillin, and related antibiotics
   5316..5904    +  rep_origin     ori: high-copy-number ColE1/pMB1/pBR322/pUC origin of replication
   6087..6179    +  CDS            lacI (fragment): lac repressor; lacI; The lac repressor binds to the lac operator to inhibit transcription in E. coli. This inhibition can be relieved by adding lactose or isopropyl-β-D-thiogalactopyranoside (IPTG).
   6192..6213    +  protein_bind   CAP binding site: CAP binding activates transcription in the presence of cAMP. E. coli catabolite activator protein
   6228..6258    +  promoter       lac promoter: promoter for the E. coli lac operon
   6266..6282    +  protein_bind   lac operator: The lac repressor binds to the lac operator to inhibit transcription in E. coli. This inhibition can be relieved by adding lactose or isopropyl-β-D-thiogalactopyranoside (IPTG). lac repressor encoded by lacI
>Addgene plasmid #225525 | pHM093 | addgene full sequence | sequence record 453963 | Addgene NGS Result
TTAACCCTAGAAAGATAGTCTGCGTAAAATTGACGCATGCATTCTTGAAATATTGCTCTCTCTTTCTAAA
TAGCGCGAATCCGTCGCTGTGCATTTAGGACATCTCAGTCGCCGCTTGGAGCTCCCGTGAGGCGTGCTTG
TCAATGCGGTAAGTGTCACTGATTTTGAACTATAACGACCGCGTGAGTCAAAATGACGCATGATTATCTT
TTACGTGACTTTTAAGATTTAACTCATACGATAATTATATTGTTATTTCATGTTCTACTTACGTGATAAC
TTATTATATATATATTTTCTTGTTATAGATATCAACTAGAATGCTAGCATGGGCCCAGATCTCCGAGGAG
GTACTTGGAGCGGCCGCAATAAAATATCTTTATTTTCATTACATCTGTGTGTTGGTTTTTTGTGTGAATC
GATAGTACTAACATACGCTCTCCATCAAAACAAAACGAAACAAAACAAACTAGCAAAATAGGCTGTCCCC
AGTGCAAGTGCAGGTGCCAGAACATTTCTCTATCGATAGGTACCGAGCTCGGCCGCAGACGTGGAGGAGC
AGAGCGCCGAGGCTGGCGCCAGGCGGCCTCTTTTGTTTATCTGACAGCTAAATATCAAGGCAATCACCGC
CTCGCGGCCCTGCCTCCAACCCCCACAGCTAAGACAAACAGACGCGTGGCCGCAGACGTGGAGGAGCAGA
GCGCCGAGGCTGGCGCCAGGCGGCCTCTTTTGTTTATCTGACAGCTAAATATCAAGGCAATCACCGCCTC
GCGGCCCTGCCTCCAACCCCCACAGCTAAGACAAACAGCCCGGGGGCCGCAGACGTGGAGGAGCAGAGCG
CCGAGGCTGGCGCCAGGCGGCCTCTTTTGTTTATCTGACAGCTAAATATCAAGGCAATCACCGCCTCGCG
GCCCTGCCTCCAACCCCCACAGCTAAGACAAACAGACGCGTGGCCGCAGACGTGGAGGAGCAGAGCGCCG
AGGCTGGCGCCAGGCGGCCTCTTTTGTTTATCTGACAGCTAAATATCAAGGCAATCACCGCCTCGCGGCC
CTGCCTCCAACCCCCACAGCTAAGACAAACAGAGATCTAGACTCTAGAGGGTATATAATGGAAGCTCGAA
TTCCAGCTTGGCATTCCGGTACTGTTGGTAAAAAGCTTGGCATTCCGGTACTGTTGGTAAAGCCACCATG
AGCCGGCTGGACAAGAGCAAAGTGATCAACAGCGCCCTGGAACTGCTGAACGGCGTGGGCATCGAGGGCC
TGACCACCCGGAAGCTGGCCCAGAAACTGGGCGTGGAACAGCCCACCCTGTACTGGCACGTGAAGAACAA
GCGGGCCCTGCTGGACGCCCTGCCCATCGAGATGCTGGACCGGCACCACACCCACAGCTGCCCTCTGGAA
GGCGAGAGCTGGCAGGACTTCCTGCGGAACAACGCCAAGAGCTACAGATGCGCCCTGCTGAGCCACCGGG
ACGGCGCCAAAGTGCACCTGGGCACCAGACCCACCGAGAAGCAGTACGAGACACTGGAAAACCAGCTGGC
CTTCCTGTGCCAGCAGGGCTTCAGCCTGGAAAACGCCCTGTACGCCCTGAGCGCCGTGGGCCACTTCACC
CTGGGCTGCGTGCTGGAAGAACAGGAACACCAGGTCGCCAAAGAGGAAAGAGAGACACCCACCACCGACA
GCATGCCCCCCCTGCTGAAGCAGGCCATCGAGCTGTTCGACAGACAGGGCGCCGAGCCCGCCTTCCTGTT
CGGCCTGGAACTGATCATCTGCGGCCTCGAGAAGCAGCTGAAGTGCGAGAGCGGCGGACCCACCGACGCC
CTGGACGACTTCGACCTGGACATGCTGCCCGCCGATGCCCTGGATGATTTTGATCTGGATATGCTCCCTG
CTGACGCTCTCGATGACTTCGATCTCGATATGCTGCCAGGCAAGCTTAGCCATGGCTTCCCGCCGGAGGT
GGAGGAGCAGGATGATGGCACGCTGCCCATGTCTTGTGCCCAGGAGAGCGGGATGGACCGTCACCCTGCA
GCCTGTGCTTCTGCTAGGATCAATGTGTGATAATTCTAGAGTCGGGGCGGCCGGCCGCTTCGAGCAGACA
TGATAAGATACATTGATGAGTTTGGACAAACCACAACTAGAATGCAGTGAAAAAAATGCTTTATTTGTGA
AATTTGTGATGCTATTGCTTTATTTGTAACCATTATAAGCTGCAATAAACAAGTTAACAACAACAATTGC
ATTCATTTTATGTTTCAGGTTCAGGGGGAGGTGTGGGAGGTTTTTTAAAGCAAGTAAAACCTCTACAAAT
GTGGTAAAATCGATAAGGATCCGTCGACCGATGCCCTTGAGAGCCTTCAACCTCGACCAAGGCAGCTGTA
GATCTTAGCCATCTGCTTTTTGCTTGTACTGTCGACCCTGTGGAATGTGTGTCAGTTAGGGTGTGGAAAG
TCCCCAGGCTCCCCAGCAGGCAGAAGTATGCAAAGCATGCATCTCAATTAGTCAGCAACCAGGTGTGGAA
AGTCCCCAGGCTCCCCAGCAGGCAGAAGTATGCAAAGCATGCATCTCAATTAGTCAGCAACCATAGTCCC
GCCCCTAACTCCGCCCATCCCGCCCCTAACTCCGCCCAGTTCCGCCCATTCTCCGCCCCATGGCTGACTA
ATTTTTTTTATTTATGCAGAGGCCGAGGCCGCCTCGGCCTCTGAGCTATTCCAGAAGTAGTGAGGAGGCT
TTTTTGGAGGCCTAGGCTTTTGCAAAAAGCTTACCATGAGCGAGCTGATTAAGGAGAACATGCACATGAA
GCTGTACATGGAGGGCACCGTGGACAACCATCACTTCAAGTGCACATCCGAGGGCGAAGGCAAGCCCTAC
GAGGGCACCCAGACCATGAGAATCAAGGTGGTCGAGGGCGGCCCTCTCCCCTTCGCCTTCGACATCCTGG
CTACTAGCTTCCTCTACGGCAGCAAGACCTTCATCAACCACACCCAGGGCATCCCCGACTTCTTCAAGCA
GTCCTTCCCTGAGGGCTTCACATGGGAGAGAGTCACCACATACGAAGACGGGGGCGTGCTGACCGCTACC
CAGGACACCAGCCTCCAGGACGGCTGCCTCATCTACAACGTCAAGATCAGAGGGGTGAACTTCACATCCA
ACGGCCCTGTGATGCAGAAGAAAACACTCGGCTGGGAGGCCTTCACCGAGACGCTGTACCCCGCTGACGG
CGGCCTGGAAGGCAGAAACGACATGGCCCTGAAGCTCGTGGGCGGGAGCCATCTGATCGCAAACATCAAG
ACCACATATAGATCCAAGAAACCCGCTAAGAACCTCAAGATGCCTGGCGTCTACTATGTGGACTACAGAC
TGGAAAGAATCAAGGAGGCCAACAACGAGACCTACGTCGAGCAGCACGAGGTGGCAGTGGCCAGATACTG
CGACCTCCCTAGCAAACTGGGGCACAAGCTTAATGCGGCCGCAACTCCCACCTGCAACATGCGTGACTAA
CGCCCGCCCCACGACCCGCAGCGCCCGACCGAAAGGAGCGCACGACCCCATGCATCGATACTAGTTAAAA
GTTTTGTTACTTTATAGAAGAAATTTTGAGTTTTTGTTTTTTTTTAATAAATAAATAAACATAAATAAAT
TGTTTGTTGAATTTATTATTAGTATGTAAGTGTAAATATAATAAAACTTAATATCTATTCAAATTAATAA
ATAAACCTCGATATACAGACCGATAAAACACATGCGTCAATTTTACGCATGATTATCTTTAACGTACGTC
ACAATATGATTATCTTTCTAGGGTTAATCTAGTATACGCGTATGCGGCCGCTTAATTAATCCATGGCGCC
TGATGCGGTATTTTCTCCTTACGCATCTGTGCGGTATTTCACACCGCATATGGTGCACTCTCAGTACAAT
CTGCTCTGATGCCGCATAGTTAAGCCAGCCCCGACACCCGCCAACACCCGCTGACGCGCCCTGACGGGCT
TGTCTGCTCCCGGCATCCGCTTACAGACAAGCTGTGACCGTCTCCGGGAGCTGCATGTGTCAGAGGTTTT
CACCGTCATCACCGAAACGCGCGAGACGAAAGGGCCTCGTGATACGCCTATTTTTATAGGTTAATGTCAT
GATAATAATGGTTTCTTAGACGTCAGGTGGCACTTTTCGGGGAAATGTGCGCGGAACCCCTATTTGTTTA
TTTTTCTAAATACATTCAAATATGTATCCGCTCATGAGACAATAACCCTGATAAATGCTTCAATAATATT
GAAAAAGGAAGAGTATGAGTATTCAACATTTCCGTGTCGCCCTTATTCCCTTTTTTGCGGCATTTTGCCT
TCCTGTTTTTGCTCACCCAGAAACGCTGGTGAAAGTAAAAGATGCTGAAGATCAGTTGGGTGCACGAGTG
GGTTACATCGAACTGGATCTCAACAGCGGTAAGATCCTTGAGAGTTTTCGCCCCGAAGAACGTTTTCCAA
TGATGAGCACTTTTAAAGTTCTGCTATGTGGCGCGGTATTATCCCGTATTGACGCCGGGCAAGAGCAACT
CGGTCGCCGCATACACTATTCTCAGAATGACTTGGTTGAGTACTCACCAGTCACAGAAAAGCATCTTACG
GATGGCATGACAGTAAGAGAATTATGCAGTGCTGCCATAACCATGAGTGATAACACTGCGGCCAACTTAC
TTCTGACAACGATCGGAGGACCGAAGGAGCTAACCGCTTTTTTGCACAACATGGGGGATCATGTAACTCG
CCTTGATCGTTGGGAACCGGAGCTGAATGAAGCCATACCAAACGACGAGCGTGACACCACGATGCCTGTA
GCAATGGCAACAACGTTGCGCAAACTATTAACTGGCGAACTACTTACTCTAGCTTCCCGGCAACAATTAA
TAGACTGGATGGAGGCGGATAAAGTTGCAGGACCACTTCTGCGCTCGGCCCTTCCGGCTGGCTGGTTTAT
TGCTGATAAATCTGGAGCCGGTGAGCGTGGGTCTCGCGGTATCATTGCAGCACTGGGGCCAGATGGTAAG
CCCTCCCGTATCGTAGTTATCTACACGACGGGGAGTCAGGCAACTATGGATGAACGAAATAGACAGATCG
CTGAGATAGGTGCCTCACTGATTAAGCATTGGTAACTGTCAGACCAAGTTTACTCATATATACTTTAGAT
TGATTTAAAACTTCATTTTTAATTTAAAAGGATCTAGGTGAAGATCCTTTTTGATAATCTCATGACCAAA
ATCCCTTAACGTGAGTTTTCGTTCCACTGAGCGTCAGACCCCGTAGAAAAGATCAAAGGATCTTCTTGAG
ATCCTTTTTTTCTGCGCGTAATCTGCTGCTTGCAAACAAAAAAACCACCGCTACCAGCGGTGGTTTGTTT
GCCGGATCAAGAGCTACCAACTCTTTTTCCGAAGGTAACTGGCTTCAGCAGAGCGCAGATACCAAATACT
GTTCTTCTAGTGTAGCCGTAGTTAGGCCACCACTTCAAGAACTCTGTAGCACCGCCTACATACCTCGCTC
TGCTAATCCTGTTACCAGTGGCTGCTGCCAGTGGCGATAAGTCGTGTCTTACCGGGTTGGACTCAAGACG
ATAGTTACCGGATAAGGCGCAGCGGTCGGGCTGAACGGGGGGTTCGTGCACACAGCCCAGCTTGGAGCGA
ACGACCTACACCGAACTGAGATACCTACAGCGTGAGCTATGAGAAAGCGCCACGCTTCCCGAAGGGAGAA
AGGCGGACAGGTATCCGGTAAGCGGCAGGGTCGGAACAGGAGAGCGCACGAGGGAGCTTCCAGGGGGAAA
CGCCTGGTATCTTTATAGTCCTGTCGGGTTTCGCCACCTCTGACTTGAGCGTCGATTTTTGTGATGCTCG
TCAGGGGGGCGGAGCCTATGGAAAAACGCCAGCAACGCGGCCTTTTTACGGTTCCTGGCCTTTTGCTGGC
CTTTTGCTCACATGTTCTTTCCTGCGTTATCCCCTGATTCTGTGGATAACCGTATTACCGCCTTTGAGTG
AGCTGATACCGCTCGCCGCAGCCGAACGACCGAGCGCAGCGAGTCAGTGAGCGAGGAAGCGGAAGAGCGC
CCAATACGCAAACCGCCTCTCCCCGCGCGTTGGCCGATTCATTAATGCAGCTGGCACGACAGGTTTCCCG
ACTGGAAAGCGGGCAGTGAGCGCAACGCAATTAATGTGAGTTAGCTCACTCATTAGGCACCCCAGGCTTT
ACACTTTATGCTTCCGGCTCGTATGTTGTGTGGAATTGTGAGCGGATAACAATTTCACACAGGAAACAGC
TATGACCATGATTACGCCGGGGCGCGCCATTCTAGA
